Addgene plasmid #207809: p663-UBC-miniTurbo-V5-NRF1
Purpose: N-terminal tagged NRF1 for miniTurbo proximity experiments
Depositing lab: Ben Major. Depositing organization: Washington University in Saint Louis. Publication: Proximity proteomic analysis of the NRF family reveals the Parkinson's disease protein ZNF746/PARIS as a co-complexed repressor of NRF2. LaPak KM, Saeidi S, Bok I, Wamsley NT, Plutzer IB, Bhatt DP, Luo J, Ashrafi G, Ben Major M. Sci Signal. 2023 Dec 12;16(815):eadi9018. doi: 10.1126/scisignal.adi9018. Epub 2023 Dec 12. PubMed 38085818.
Backbone
  Vector backbone: pDest663
  Backbone manufacturer: PEL
  Vector type: Lentiviral
  Selectable markers: Puromycin
Growth in bacteria
  Bacterial resistance: Ampicillin, 100 μg/mL
  Growth temperature: 30°C
  Growth strain: NEB Stable
  Copy number: High Copy
Gene/Insert
  Gene/Insert name: miniTurbo-V5-NRF1 (alt name: NFE2L3)
  Species: H. sapiens (human)
  Entrez Gene: NFE2L1 (a.k.a. LCR-F1, NRF-1, NRF1, TCF11)
  Promoter: UBC
  Tag / fusion protein: miniTurbo-V5 (N terminal on insert)
  Cloning method: Gateway Cloning
Terms and licenses: Academic/Nonprofit Terms; Industry Terms: Not Available to Industry
How to cite: p663-UBC-miniTurbo-V5-NRF1 was a gift from Ben Major (Addgene plasmid # 207809 ; http://n2t.net/addgene:207809 ; RRID:Addgene_207809)
