[The description below was written by a language model from this plasmid's Addgene catalogue record and pLannotate feature annotations shown in this document.]
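Description:
p663-UBC-miniTurbo-V5-NRF1 is an 11.7 kb third-generation-style HIV-1 lentiviral expression plasmid built on the pDest663 Gateway destination backbone. In bacteria it is maintained through a high-copy ColE1/pUC origin and selected with ampicillin via β-lactamase; an f1 origin and remnants of a lac/lacZα cloning region are also present. The viral genome is transcribed from an RSV promoter fused to a truncated 5' LTR and contains the Ψ packaging signal with a gag fragment, the RRE for Rev-dependent nuclear export, the cPPT/CTS, and a truncated downstream LTR followed by an SV40 polyadenylation signal and SV40 origin. Because no viral structural or enzymatic genes are annotated beyond fragments, packaging functions would need to be provided in trans.

The payload, assembled by multisite Gateway recombination (attB4, attB5 and attL1/attL2-derived scars flank the modules), places the human ubiquitin C promoter upstream of miniTurbo, an engineered, N-terminally truncated E. coli biotin ligase. This is joined through a V5 epitope, listed in the catalogue but not separately annotated, to the N terminus of NRF1. The record gives the insert as human NFE2L1; the automated annotation matched the coding region to the mouse Nfe2l1 orthologue, probably reflecting sequence homology, and the catalogue's alternative name of NFE2L3 conflicts with the Entrez entry. A WPRE follows the fusion to boost transcript expression, and a separate mouse PGK promoter drives puromycin N-acetyltransferase for selection of transduced mammalian cells. The construct is intended for proximity-dependent biotinylation experiments, in which proteins near NRF1 are biotin-labelled so they can be captured and identified by proteomics.
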