Features (pLannotate 1.2.2; 32 found; start..end, strand, type, name):
     26..130     +  promoter       AmpR promoter: bla
    131..991     +  CDS            AmpR: β-lactamase; bla; confers resistance to ampicillin, carbenicillin, and related antibiotics
   1162..1750    +  rep_origin     ori: high-copy-number ColE1/pMB1/pBR322/pUC origin of replication
   1933..2025    +  CDS            lacI (fragment): lac repressor; lacI; The lac repressor binds to the lac operator to inhibit transcription in E. coli. This inhibition can be relieved by adding lactose or isopropyl-β-D-thiogalactopyranoside (IPTG).
   2038..2059    +  protein_bind   CAP binding site: CAP binding activates transcription in the presence of cAMP. E. coli catabolite activator protein
   2074..2104    +  promoter       lac promoter: promoter for the E. coli lac operon
   2108..2130    +  protein_bind   lac operator (fragment): The lac repressor binds to the lac operator to inhibit transcription in E. coli. This inhibition can be relieved by adding lactose or isopropyl-β-D-thiogalactopyranoside (IPTG). lac repressor encoded by lacI
   2173..2191    +  promoter       T3 promoter: promoter for bacteriophage T3 RNA polymerase
   2219..2445    +  promoter       RSV promoter: Rous sarcoma virus enhancer/promoter
   2446..2626    +  LTR            5' LTR (truncated): truncated 5' long terminal repeat (LTR) from HIV-1
   2673..2798    +  misc_feature   HIV-1 Ψ: packaging signal of human immunodeficiency virus type 1
   2782..3145    +  CDS            HIV-1 gag (fragment): gag protein from human immunodeficiency virus 1; gag
   3291..3524    +  misc_feature   RRE: The Rev response element (RRE) of HIV-1 allows for Rev-dependent mRNA export from the nucleus to the cytoplasm.
   3901..4001    +  CDS            Rev (fragment): human immunodeficiency virus 1 (HIV-1) Rev protein; rev; enhances nuclear export of unspliced and incompletely spliced viral mRNAs
   4020..4136    +  misc_feature   cPPT/CTS: central polypurine tract and central termination sequence of HIV-1
   4170..4190    +  protein_bind   attB4: mutant version of attB; core recombination site for the Gateway® BP reaction BP Clonase™
   4190..5401    +  promoter       UbC promoter: human ubiquitin C promoter
   5405..5423    -  protein_bind   attB5 (fragment): mutant version of attB; core recombination site for the Gateway® BP reaction BP Clonase™
   5438..6208    +  CDS            miniTurbo: N-terminally truncated mutant of the E. coli biotin ligase BioID engineered for improved catalytic efficiency (Branon et al., 2018)
   6258..6275    +  protein_bind   attL1 (fragment): mutant version of attL; recombination site for the Gateway® LR reaction LR Clonase™
   6281..8506    +  CDS            Nfe2l1: NF2L1_MOUSE - Also known as Nrf1 From Mus musculus (Mouse).
   8514..8531    -  protein_bind   attL2 (fragment): mutant version of attL; recombination site for the Gateway® LR reaction LR Clonase™
   8562..9150    +  misc_feature   WPRE: woodchuck hepatitis virus posttranscriptional regulatory element
   9164..9663    +  promoter       PGK promoter: mouse phosphoglycerate kinase 1 promoter
   9684..10283   +  CDS            PuroR: puromycin N-acetyltransferase; pac from Streptomyces alboniger; confers resistance to puromycin
  10351..10488   +  CDS            nef (fragment): NEF_HV1LA - Experimental evidence at protein level: Swiss-Prot protein existence level 1. Extracellular Nef protein targets CD4(+) T-lymphocytes for apoptosis by interacting with CXCR4 surface receptors. From Human immunodeficiency virus type 1 group M subtype B (isolate Lai) (HIV-1).
  10474..10654   +  LTR            5' LTR (truncated): truncated 5' long terminal repeat (LTR) from HIV-1
  10726..10847   +  polyA_signal   SV40 poly(A) signal: SV40 polyadenylation signal
  10887..11022   +  rep_origin     SV40 ori: SV40 origin of replication
  11043..11061   -  promoter       T7 promoter: promoter for bacteriophage T7 RNA polymerase
  11069..11224   +  CDS            lacZα (fragment): LacZα fragment of β-galactosidase; lacZ fragment
  11229..11657   +  rep_origin     f1 ori (sequence partly withheld): f1 bacteriophage origin of replication; arrow indicates direction of (+) strand synthesis
>Addgene plasmid #207809 | p663-UBC-miniTurbo-V5-NRF1 | addgene full sequence | sequence record 417832 | Addgene NGS Result
AGGTGGCACTTTTCGGGGAAATGTGCGCGGAACCCCTATTTGTTTATTTTTCTAAATACATTCAAATATG
TATCCGCTCATGAGACAATAACCCTGATAAATGCTTCAATAATATTGAAAAAGGAAGAGTATGAGTATTC
AACATTTCCGTGTCGCCCTTATTCCCTTTTTTGCGGCATTTTGCCTTCCTGTTTTTGCTCACCCAGAAAC
GCTGGTGAAAGTAAAAGATGCTGAAGATCAGTTGGGTGCACGAGTGGGTTACATCGAACTGGATCTCAAC
AGCGGTAAGATCCTTGAGAGTTTTCGCCCCGAAGAACGTTTTCCAATGATGAGCACTTTTAAAGTTCTGC
TATGTGGCGCGGTATTATCCCGTATTGACGCCGGGCAAGAGCAACTCGGTCGCCGCATACACTATTCTCA
GAATGACTTGGTTGAGTACTCACCAGTCACAGAAAAGCATCTTACGGATGGCATGACAGTAAGAGAATTA
TGCAGTGCTGCCATAACCATGAGTGATAACACTGCGGCCAACTTACTTCTGACAACGATCGGAGGACCGA
AGGAGCTAACCGCTTTTTTGCACAACATGGGGGATCATGTAACTCGCCTTGATCGTTGGGAACCGGAGCT
GAATGAAGCCATACCAAACGACGAGCGTGACACCACGATGCCTGTAGCAATGGCAACAACGTTGCGCAAA
CTATTAACTGGCGAACTACTTACTCTAGCTTCCCGGCAACAATTAATAGACTGGATGGAGGCGGATAAAG
TTGCAGGACCACTTCTGCGCTCGGCCCTTCCGGCTGGCTGGTTTATTGCTGATAAATCTGGAGCCGGTGA
GCGTGGGTCTCGCGGTATCATTGCAGCACTGGGGCCAGATGGTAAGCCCTCCCGTATCGTAGTTATCTAC
ACGACGGGGAGTCAGGCAACTATGGATGAACGAAATAGACAGATCGCTGAGATAGGTGCCTCACTGATTA
AGCATTGGTAACTGTCAGACCAAGTTTACTCATATATACTTTAGATTGATTTAAAACTTCATTTTTAATT
TAAAAGGATCTAGGTGAAGATCCTTTTTGATAATCTCATGACCAAAATCCCTTAACGTGAGTTTTCGTTC
CACTGAGCGTCAGACCCCGTAGAAAAGATCAAAGGATCTTCTTGAGATCCTTTTTTTCTGCGCGTAATCT
GCTGCTTGCAAACAAAAAAACCACCGCTACCAGCGGTGGTTTGTTTGCCGGATCAAGAGCTACCAACTCT
TTTTCCGAAGGTAACTGGCTTCAGCAGAGCGCAGATACCAAATACTGTTCTTCTAGTGTAGCCGTAGTTA
GGCCACCACTTCAAGAACTCTGTAGCACCGCCTACATACCTCGCTCTGCTAATCCTGTTACCAGTGGCTG
CTGCCAGTGGCGATAAGTCGTGTCTTACCGGGTTGGACTCAAGACGATAGTTACCGGATAAGGCGCAGCG
GTCGGGCTGAACGGGGGGTTCGTGCACACAGCCCAGCTTGGAGCGAACGACCTACACCGAACTGAGATAC
CTACAGCGTGAGCTATGAGAAAGCGCCACGCTTCCCGAAGGGAGAAAGGCGGACAGGTATCCGGTAAGCG
GCAGGGTCGGAACAGGAGAGCGCACGAGGGAGCTTCCAGGGGGAAACGCCTGGTATCTTTATAGTCCTGT
CGGGTTTCGCCACCTCTGACTTGAGCGTCGATTTTTGTGATGCTCGTCAGGGGGGCGGAGCCTATGGAAA
AACGCCAGCAACGCGGCCTTTTTACGGTTCCTGGCCTTTTGCTGGCCTTTTGCTCACATGTTCTTTCCTG
CGTTATCCCCTGATTCTGTGGATAACCGTATTACCGCCTTTGAGTGAGCTGATACCGCTCGCCGCAGCCG
AACGACCGAGCGCAGCGAGTCAGTGAGCGAGGAAGCGGAAGAGCGCCCAATACGCAAACCGCCTCTCCCC
GCGCGTTGGCCGATTCATTAATGCAGCTGGCACGACAGGTTTCCCGACTGGAAAGCGGGCAGTGAGCGCA
ACGCAATTAATGTGAGTTAGCTCACTCATTAGGCACCCCAGGCTTTACACTTTATGCTTCCGGCTCGTAT
GTTGTGTGGAATTGTGAGCGGATAACAATTTCACACAGGAAACAGCTATGACCATGATTACGCCAAGCGC
GCAATTAACCCTCACTAAAGGGAACAAAAGCTGGAGCTGCAAGCTTAATGTAGTCTTATGCAATACTCTT
GTAGTCTTGCAACATGGTAACGATGAGTTAGCAACATGCCTTACAAGGAGAGAAAAAGCACCGTGCATGC
CGATTGGTGGAAGTAAGGTGGTACGATCGTGCCTTATTAGGAAGGCAACAGACGGGTCTGACATGGATTG
GACGAACCACTGAATTGCCGCATTGCAGAGATATTGTATTTAAGTGCCTAGCTCGATACATAAACGGGTC
TCTCTGGTTAGACCAGATCTGAGCCTGGGAGCTCTCTGGCTAACTAGGGAACCCACTGCTTAAGCCTCAA
TAAAGCTTGCCTTGAGTGCTTCAAGTAGTGTGTGCCCGTCTGTTGTGTGACTCTGGTAACTAGAGATCCC
TCAGACCCTTTTAGTCAGTGTGGAAAATCTCTAGCAGTGGCGCCCGAACAGGGACTTGAAAGCGAAAGGG
AAACCAGAGGAGCTCTCTCGACGCAGGACTCGGCTTGCTGAAGCGCGCACGGCAAGAGGCGAGGGGCGGC
GACTGGTGAGTACGCCAAAAATTTTGACTAGCGGAGGCTAGAAGGAGAGAGATGGGTGCGAGAGCGTCAG
TATTAAGCGGGGGAGAATTAGATCGCGATGGGAAAAAATTCGGTTAAGGCCAGGGGGAAAGAAAAAATAT
AAATTAAAACATATAGTATGGGCAAGCAGGGAGCTAGAACGATTCGCAGTTAATCCTGGCCTGTTAGAAA
CATCAGAAGGCTGTAGACAAATACTGGGACAGCTACAACCATCCCTTCAGACAGGATCAGAAGAACTTAG
ATCATTATATAATACAGTAGCAACCCTCTATTGTGTGCATCAAAGGATAGAGATAAAAGACACCAAGGAA
GCTTTAGACAAGATAGAGGAAGAGCAAAACAAAAGTAAGACCACCGCACAGCAAGCGGCCGCTGATCTTC
AGACCTGGAGGAGGAGATATGAGGGACAATTGGAGAAGTGAATTATATAAATATAAAGTAGTAAAAATTG
AACCATTAGGAGTAGCACCCACCAAGGCAAAGAGAAGAGTGGTGCAGAGAGAAAAAAGAGCAGTGGGAAT
AGGAGCTTTGTTCCTTGGGTTCTTGGGAGCAGCAGGAAGCACTATGGGCGCAGCGTCAATGACGCTGACG
GTACAGGCCAGACAATTATTGTCTGGTATAGTGCAGCAGCAGAACAATTTGCTGAGGGCTATTGAGGCGC
AACAGCATCTGTTGCAACTCACAGTCTGGGGCATCAAGCAGCTCCAGGCAAGAATCCTGGCTGTGGAAAG
ATACCTAAAGGATCAACAGCTCCTGGGGATTTGGGGTTGCTCTGGAAAACTCATTTGCACCACTGCTGTG
CCTTGGAATGCTAGTTGGAGTAATAAATCTCTGGAACAGATTTGGAATCACACGACCTGGATGGAGTGGG
ACAGAGAAATTAACAATTACACAAGCTTAATACACTCCTTAATTGAAGAATCGCAAAACCAGCAAGAAAA
GAATGAACAAGAATTATTGGAATTAGATAAATGGGCAAGTTTGTGGAATTGGTTTAACATAACAAATTGG
CTGTGGTATATAAAATTATTCATAATGATAGTAGGAGGCTTGGTAGGTTTAAGAATAGTTTTTGCTGTAC
TTTCTATAGTGAATAGAGTTAGGCAGGGATATTCACCATTATCGTTTCAGACCCACCTCCCAACCCCGAG
GGGACCCGACAGGCCCGAAGGAATAGAAGAAGAAGGTGGAGAGAGAGACAGAGACAGATCCATTCGATTA
GTGAACGGATCTCGACGGTATCGGTTAACTTTTAAAAGAAAAGGGGGGATTGGGGGGTACAGTGCAGGGG
AAAGAATAGTAGACATAATAGCAACAGACATACAAACTAAAGAATTACAAAAACAAATTACAAAATTCAA
AATTTTATCGTCCAGTGTGGTGGAATTCTGCAGATATCACAACTTTGTATAGAAAAGTTGGCCTCCGCGC
CGGGTTTTGGCGCCTCCCGCGGGCGCCCCCCTCCTCACGGCGAGCGCTGCCACGTCAGACGAAGGGCGCA
GCGAGCGTCCTGATCCTTCCGCCCGGACGCTCAGGACAGCGGCCCGCTGCTCATAAGACTCGGCCTTAGA
ACCCCAGTATCAGCAGAAGGACATTTTAGGACGGGACTTGGGTGACTCTAGGGCACTGGTTTTCTTTCCA
GAGAGCGGAACAGGCGAGGAAAAGTAGTCCCTTCTCGGCGATTCTGCGGAGGGATCTCCGTGGGGCGGTG
AACGCCGATGATTATATAAGGACGCGCCGGGTGTGGCACAGCTAGTTCCGTCGCAGCCGGGATTTGGGTC
GCGGTTCTTGTTTGTGGATCGCTGTGATCGTCACTTGGTGAGTAGCGGGCTGCTGGGCTGGCCGGGGCTT
TCGTGGCCGCCGGGCCGCTCGGTGGGACGGAAGCGTGTGGAGAGACCGCCAAGGGCTGTAGTCTGGGTCC
GCGAGCAAGGTTGCCCTGAACTGGGGGTTGGGGGGAGCGCAGCAAAATGGCGGCTGTTCCCGAGTCTTGA
ATGGAAGACGCTTGTGAGGCGGGCTGTGAGGTCGTTGAAACAAGGTGGGGGGCATGGTGGGCGGCAAGAA
CCCAAGGTCTTGAGGCCTTCGCTAATGCGGGAAAGCTCTTATTCGGGTGAGATGGGCTGGGGCACCATCT
GGGGACCCTGACGTGAAGTTTGTCACTGACTGGAGAACTCGGTTTGTCGTCTGTTGCGGGGGCGGCAGTT
ATGGCGGTGCCGTTGGGCAGTGCACCCGTACCTTTGGGAGCGCGCGCCCTCGTCGTGTCGTGACGTCACC
CGTTCTGTTGGCTTATAATGCAGGGTGGGGCCACCTGCCGGTAGGTGTGCGGTAGGCTTTTCTCCGTCGC
AGGACGCAGGGTTCGGGCCTAGGGTAGGCTCTCCTGAATCGACAGGCGCCGGACCTCTGGTGAGGGGAGG
GATAAGTGAGGCGTCAGTTTCTTTGGTCGGTTTTATGTACCTATCTTCTTAAGTAGCTGAAGCTCCGGTT
TTGAACTATGCGCTCGGGGTTGGCGAGTGTGTTTTGTGAAGTTTTTTAGGCACCTTTTGAAATGTAATCA
TTTGGGTCAATATGTAATTTTCAGTGTTAGACTAGTAAATTGTCCGCTAAATTCTGGCCGTTTTTGGCTT
TTTTGTTAGACGGCCAACTTTTGTATACAAAGTGGGCCACCATGGGAATCCCGCTGCTGAACGCTAAACA
GATTCTGGGACAGCTGGACGGCGGGAGCGTGGCAGTCCTGCCTGTGGTCGACTCCACCAATCAGTACCTG
CTGGATCGAATCGGCGAGCTGAAGAGTGGGGATGCTTGCATTGCAGAATATCAGCAGGCAGGGAGAGGAA
GCAGAGGGAGGAAATGGTTCTCTCCTTTTGGAGCTAACCTGTACCTGAGTATGTTTTGGCGCCTGAAGCG
GGGACCAGCAGCAATCGGCCTGGGCCCGGTCATCGGAATTGTCATGGCAGAAGCGCTGCGAAAGCTGGGA
GCAGACAAGGTGCGAGTCAAATGGCCCAATGACCTGTATCTGCAGGATAGAAAGCTGGCAGGCATCCTGG
TGGAGCTGGCCGGAATAACAGGCGATGCTGCACAGATCGTCATTGGCGCCGGGATTAACGTGGCTATGAG
GCGCGTGGAGGAAAGCGTGGTCAATCAGGGCTGGATCACACTGCAGGAAGCAGGGATTAACCTGGACAGG
AATACTCTGGCCGCTATGCTGATCCGAGAGCTGCGGGCAGCCCTGGAACTGTTCGAGCAGGAAGGCCTGG
CTCCATATCTGTCACGGTGGGAGAAGCTGGATAACTTCATCAATAGACCCGTGAAGCTGATCATTGGGGA
CAAAGAGATTTTCGGGATTAGCCGGGGGATTGATAAACAGGGAGCCCTGCTGCTGGAACAGGACGGAGTT
ATCAAACCCTGGATGGGCGGAGAAATCAGTCTGCGGTCTGCCGAAAAGGCTAGCGGCAAGCCCATCCCCA
ACCCCCTGCTGGGCCTGGACAGCACCACAACTTTGTACAAAAAAGTTGGCATGCTTTCTCTGAAGAAATA
CTTAACGGAAGGACTTCTCCAGTTCACCATTCTGCTGAGTTTGATTGGGGTACGGGTGGACGTGGATACT
TACCTGACCTCACAGCTTCCCCCACTCCGGGAGATCATCCTGGGGCCCAGTTCTGCCTATACTCAGACCC
AGTTCCACAACCTGAGGAATACCTTGGATGGCTATGGTATCCACCCCAAGAGCATAGACCTGGACAATTA
CTTCACTGCCCGGCGGCTCCTCAGTCAGGTGAGGGCCCTGGACAGGTTCCAGGTGCCAACCACTGAGGTA
AATGCCTGGCTGGTTCACCGAGACCCAGAGGGGTCTGTCTCTGGCAGTCAGCCCAACTCAGGCCTCGCCC
TCGAGAGTTCCAGTGGCCTCCAAGATGTGACAGGCCCAGACAACGGGGTGCGAGAAAGCGAAACGGAGCA
GGGATTCGGTGAAGATTTGGAGGATTTGGGGGCTGTAGCCCCCCCAGTCAGTGGAGACTTAACCAAAGAG
GACATAGATCTGATTGACATCCTTTGGCGACAGGATATTGATCTGGGGGCTGGGCGTGAGGTTTTTGACT
ATAGTCACCGCCAGAAGGAGCAGGATGTGGAGAAGGAGCTGCGAGATGGAGGCGAGCAGGACACCTGGGC
AGGCGAGGGCGCGGAAGCTCTGGCACGGAACCTGCTAGTGGATGGAGAGACTGGGGAGAGCTTCCCTGCA
CAGTTTCCAGCAGACATTTCCAGCATAACAGAAGCAGTGCCTAGTGAGAGTGAGCCCCCTGCTCTTCAAA
ACAACCTCTTGTCTCCTCTTCTGACCGGGACAGAGTCACCATTTGATTTGGAACAGCAGTGGCAAGATCT
CATGTCCATCATGGAAATGCAGGCCATGGAAGTGAACACATCAGCAAGTGAAATCCTGTACAGTGCCCCT
CCTGGAGACCCACTGAGCACCAACTACAGCCTTGCCCCCAACACTCCCATCAATCAGAATGTCAGCCTGC
ATCAGGCGTCCCTGGGGGGCTGCAGCCAGGACTTCTTACTCTTCAGCCCCGAGGTGGAAAGCCTGCCTGT
GGCCAGTAGCTCCACGCTGCTCCCGTTGGCCCCCAGCAATTCTACCAGCCTCAACTCCACCTTCGGCTCC
ACCAACCTGACAGGGCTCTTCTTTCCACCCCAGCTCAATGGCACAGCCAATGACACAGCAGGCCCAGAGC
TGCCTGACCCTTTGGGGGGTCTGTTAGATGAAGCTATGTTGGATGAGATCAGCCTTATGGACCTGGCCAT
TGAAGAAGGCTTTAACCCTGTGCAGGCCTCCCAGCTGGAGGAGGAATTTGACTCTGACTCAGGCCTTTCC
TTAGACTCGAGCCATAGCCCTTCTTCCCTAAGCAGCTCTGAAGGCAGTTCTTCCTCTTCTTCCTCCTCCT
CTTCCTCTTCTTCCTCTGCTTCTTCCTCTGCCTCTTCCTCCTTTTCTGAGGAAGGTGCGGTTGGCTACAG
CTCTGACTCTGAGACCCTGGATCTGGAAGAGGCCGAGGGTGCTGTGGGCTACCAGCCTGAGTATTCCAAG
TTCTGCCGCATGAGCTACCAGGATCCAGCTCAGCTCTCATGCCTGCCCTACCTGGAGCACGTGGGCCACA
ACCACACATACAACATGGCACCCAGTGCCCTGGACTCAGCCGACCTGCCACCACCCAGTGCCCTCAAGAA
AGGCAGCAAGGAGAAGCAGGCTGACTTCCTGGACAAGCAGATGAGCCGGGATGAGCACCGAGCCCGAGCC
ATGAAGATCCCTTTCACCAATGACAAAATCATCAACCTGCCTGTGGAGGAGTTCAATGAACTGCTGTCCA
AATACCAGTTGAGTGAAGCCCAGCTGAGCCTCATCCGAGACATCCGGCGCCGGGGCAAGAACAAGATGGC
GGCGCAGAACTGCCGCAAGCGCAAGCTGGACACCATCCTGAATCTGGAGCGTGATGTGGAGGACCTGCAG
CGTGACAAAGCCCGGCTGCTGCGGGAGAAAGTGGAGTTCCTGCGCTCCCTGCGACAGATGAAGCAGAAGG
TCCAGAGCCTGTACCAGGAGGTGTTTGGGCGGCTGCGAGATGAGAACGGACGACCCTACTCGCCCAGTCA
GTATGCGCTCCAGTACGCCGGGGACGGCAGTGTCCTCCTCATCCCCCGCACGATGGCCGACCAGCAGGCC
CGGCGGCAGGAGAGGAAGCCAAAGGACCGGAGAAAGTGACCAACTTTCTTGTACAAAGTTGTGATATCCA
GCACAGTGGCGGCCGCTCGACAATCAACCTCTGGATTACAAAATTTGTGAAAGATTGACTGGTATTCTTA
ACTATGTTGCTCCTTTTACGCTATGTGGATACGCTGCTTTAATGCCTTTGTATCATGCTATTGCTTCCCG
TATGGCTTTCATTTTCTCCTCCTTGTATAAATCCTGGTTGCTGTCTCTTTATGAGGAGTTGTGGCCCGTT
GTCAGGCAACGTGGCGTGGTGTGCACTGTGTTTGCTGACGCAACCCCCACTGGTTGGGGCATTGCCACCA
CCTGTCAGCTCCTTTCCGGGACTTTCGCTTTCCCCCTCCCTATTGCCACGGCGGAACTCATCGCCGCCTG
CCTTGCCCGCTGCTGGACAGGGGCTCGGCTGTTGGGCACTGACAATTCCGTGGTGTTGTCGGGGAAGCTG
ACGTCCTTTCCATGGCTGCTCGCCTGTGTTGCCACCTGGATTCTGCGCGGGACGTCCTTCTGCTACGTCC
CTTCGGCCCTCAATCCAGCGGACCTTCCTTCCCGCGGCCTGCTGCCGGCTCTGCGGCCTCTTCCGCGTCT
TCGCCTTCGCCCTCAGACGAGTCGGATCTCCCTTTGGGCCGCCTCCCCGCCTGGAATTCTACCGGGTAGG
GGAGGCGCTTTTCCCAAGGCAGTCTGGAGCATGCGCTTTAGCAGCCCCGCTGGGCACTTGGCGCTACACA
AGTGGCCTCTGGCCTCGCACACATTCCACATCCACCGGTAGGCGCCAACCGGCTCCGTTCTTTGGTGGCC
CCTTCGCGCCACCTTCTACTCCTCCCCTAGTCAGGAAGTTCCCCCCCGCCCCGCAGCTCGCGTCGTGCAG
GACGTGACAAATGGAAGTAGCACGTCTCACTAGTCTCGTGCAGATGGACAGCACCGCTGAGCAATGGAGG
CGGGTAGGCCTTTGGGGCAGCGGCCAATAGCAGTTTTGCTCCTTCGCTTTCGGGGCTCAGGGGCGGGGAG
GGGGTGGGTCGGGGGGCGGGCTCAGGGGCGGGCTCAGGGGCGGGGCGGGCGCCCGAAGGTCCTCCGGAGG
CCCGGCATTCTGCACGCTTCAAAAGCGCACGTCTGCCGCGCTGTTCTCCTCTTCCTCATCTCCGGGCCTT
TCGACCTGCAGCCCAAGCTTACCATGACCGAGTACAAGCCCACGGTGCGCCTCGCCACCCGCGACGACGT
CCCCAGGGCCGTACGCACCCTCGCCGCCGCGTTCGCCGACTACCCCGCCACGCGCCACACCGTCGATCCG
GACCGCCACATCGAGCGGGTCACCGAGCTGCAAGAACTCTTCCTCACGCGCGTCGGGCTCGACATCGGCA
AGGTGTGGGTCGCGGACGACGGCGCCGCGGTGGCGGTCTGGACCACGCCGGAGAGCGTCGAAGCGGGGGC
GGTGTTCGCCGAGATCGGCCCGCGCATGGCCGAGTTGAGCGGTTCCCGGCTGGCCGCGCAGCAACAGATG
GAAGGCCTCCTGGCGCCGCACCGGCCCAAGGAGCCCGCGTGGTTCCTGGCCACCGTCGGCGTCTCGCCCG
ACCACCAGGGCAAGGGTCTGGGCAGCGCCGTCGTGCTCCCCGGAGTGGAGGCGGCCGAGCGCGCCGGGGT
GCCCGCCTTCCTGGAGACCTCCGCGCCCCGCAACCTCCCCTTCTACGAGCGGCTCGGCTTCACCGTCACC
GCCGACGTCGAGGTGCCCGAAGGACCGCGCACCTGGTGCATGACCCGCAAGCCCGGTGCCTGACGCCCGC
CCCACGACCCGCAGCGCCCGACCGAAAGGAGCGCACGACCCCATGCATCTCGAGGGCCCGGTACCTTTAA
GACCAATGACTTACAAGGCAGCTGTAGATCTTAGCCACTTTTTAAAAGAAAAGGGGGGACTGGAAGGGCT
AGCTCACTCCCAACGAAGACAAGATCTGCTTTTTGCTTGTACTGGGTCTCTCTGGTTAGACCAGATCTGA
GCCTGGGAGCTCTCTGGCTAACTAGGGAACCCACTGCTTAAGCCTCAATAAAGCTTGCCTTGAGTGCTTC
AAGTAGTGTGTGCCCGTCTGTTGTGTGACTCTGGTAACTAGAGATCCCTCAGACCCTTTTAGTCAGTGTG
GAAAATCTCTAGCAGTAGTAGTTCATGTCATCTTATTATTCAGTATTTATAACTTGCAAAGAAATGAATA
TCAGAGAGTGAGAGGAACTTGTTTATTGCAGCTTATAATGGTTACAAATAAAGCAATAGCATCACAAATT
TCACAAATAAAGCATTTTTTTCACTGCATTCTAGTTGTGGTTTGTCCAAACTCATCAATGTATCTTATCA
TGTCTGGCTCTAGCTATCCCGCCCCTAACTCCGCCCATCCCGCCCCTAACTCCGCCCAGTTCCGCCCATT
CTCCGCCCCATGGCTGACTAATTTTTTTTATTTATGCAGAGGCCGAGGCCGCCTCGGCCTCTGAGCTATT
CCAGAAGTAGTGAGGAGGCTTTTTTGGAGGCCTAGGGACGTACCCAATTCGCCCTATAGTGAGTCGTATT
ACGCGCGCTCACTGGCCGTCGTTTTACAACGTCGTGACTGGGAAAACCCTGGCGTTACCCAACTTAATCG
CCTTGCAGCACATCCCCCTTTCGCCAGCTGGCGTAATAGCGAAGAGGCCCGCACCGATCGCCCTTCCCAA
CAGTTGCGCAGCCTGAATGGCGAATGGG
[124 nt withheld, positions 11229-11352]
C
[91 nt withheld, positions 11354-11444]
A
[49 nt withheld, positions 11446-11494]
CCTTTGACGTTGGAGTCCACGTTCTTT
[37 nt withheld, positions 11522-11558]
ACCCTATCTCGGTCTATTCTTTTGATTTATAAGGGATTTTGCCGATTTCGGCCTATTGGTTAAAAAATGA
GCTGATTTAACAAAAATTTAACGCGAATTTTAACAAAATATTAACGCTTACAATTT
